Addgene plasmid #213751: U6-3' MS2-CircRNA
Depositing lab: Caixia Gao. Publication: Prime editing using CRISPR-Cas12a and circular RNAs in human cells. Liang R, He Z, Zhao KT, Zhu H, Hu J, Liu G, Gao Q, Liu M, Zhang R, Qiu JL, Gao C. Nat Biotechnol. 2024 Jan 10. doi: 10.1038/s41587-023-02095-x. PubMed 38200119.
Backbone
  Vector backbone: pOsU3
  Backbone manufacturer: Caixia Gao
  Vector type: Mammalian Expression, CRISPR
Growth in bacteria
  Bacterial resistance: Ampicillin, 100 μg/mL
  Growth temperature: 37°C
  Growth strain: DH5alpha
  Copy number: High Copy
Gene/Insert
  Gene/Insert name: 5' ribozyme, 5' ligation sequences, 3' MS2, 3' ligation sequences, 3' ribozyme
  Species: Synthetic; Lachnospiraceae bacterium
  Promoter: U6
  Cloning method: Gibson Cloning
Terms and licenses: Academic/Nonprofit Terms; Industry Terms: Not Available to Industry
How to cite: U6-3' MS2-CircRNA was a gift from Caixia Gao (Addgene plasmid # 213751 ; http://n2t.net/addgene:213751 ; RRID:Addgene_213751)
