[The description below was written by a language model from this plasmid's Addgene catalogue record and pLannotate feature annotations shown in this document.]
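Description:
U6-3' MS2-CircRNA is a small (about 3.2 kb) mammalian expression plasmid for producing a circular RNA from an RNA polymerase III promoter. It was built on the pOsU3 backbone by Gibson cloning and is catalogued as a CRISPR vector. In E. coli it replicates from a high-copy ColE1/pUC-type origin and is selected with ampicillin through the β-lactamase gene and its own promoter. The remaining bacterial annotations (fragments of lacZα, the pUC multiple cloning site, lac promoter/operator, CAP site, lacI, bom and rop) are leftovers of the pUC/pBR322-derived cloning backbone and have no evident role in the payload.

The functional cassette sits downstream of the human U6 promoter and is recorded as a 5' ribozyme, 5' ligation sequence, a 3' MS2 element, 3' ligation sequence and 3' ribozyme. The feature table detects a twister-type ribozyme fragment directly after the promoter and a single MS2 stem loop a short distance downstream; the 3' ribozyme and the ligation sequences are not separately annotated. In designs of this kind, the flanking self-cleaving ribozymes trim the primary transcript to leave ends that, held together by the ligation sequences, can be joined by cellular RNA ligase to form a covalently closed RNA that resists exonucleases. The MS2 hairpin provides a binding site for the bacteriophage MS2 coat protein, allowing the circle to be recruited to an MCP-fused partner.

The associated work concerns prime editing in human cells using CRISPR-Cas12a and circular RNAs, and the species field lists Lachnospiraceae bacterium, a Cas12a source. The record does not state any specific template or target sequence within the circle, so this plasmid may serve as a scaffold for such inserts.
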