Features (pLannotate 1.2.2; 14 found; start..end, strand, type, name):
    137..236     +  misc_feature   bom (fragment): basis of mobility region from pBR322
    242..399     -  CDS            lacZα (fragment): LacZα fragment of β-galactosidase; lacZ fragment
    424..445     -  misc_feature   MCS (fragment): pUC18/19 multiple cloning site
    474..714     +  promoter       U6 promoter: RNA polymerase III promoter for human U6 snRNA
    727..793     +  ncRNA          twister-P3 (fragment): Accession: RF03154 - type-P3 twister ribozyme
    829..847     +  misc_RNA       MS2 stem loop: stem loop that binds the bacteriophage MS2 coat protein
   1026..1042    -  protein_bind   lac operator: The lac repressor binds to the lac operator to inhibit transcription in E. coli. This inhibition can be relieved by adding lactose or isopropyl-β-D-thiogalactopyranoside (IPTG). lac repressor encoded by lacI
   1050..1080    -  promoter       lac promoter: promoter for the E. coli lac operon
   1095..1116    -  protein_bind   CAP binding site: CAP binding activates transcription in the presence of cAMP. E. coli catabolite activator protein
   1129..1221    -  CDS            lacI (fragment): lac repressor; lacI; The lac repressor binds to the lac operator to inhibit transcription in E. coli. This inhibition can be relieved by adding lactose or isopropyl-β-D-thiogalactopyranoside (IPTG).
   1404..1992    -  rep_origin     ori: high-copy-number ColE1/pMB1/pBR322/pUC origin of replication
   2163..3023    -  CDS            AmpR: β-lactamase; bla; confers resistance to ampicillin, carbenicillin, and related antibiotics
   3024..3128    -  promoter       AmpR promoter: bla
   3223..35      +  CDS            rop (fragment) (across the origin): Rop protein, which maintains plasmids at low copy number; rop
>Addgene plasmid #213751 | U6-3' MS2-CircRNA | addgene full sequence | sequence record 422188 | Addgene NGS Result
TCGCGCGTTTCGGTGATGACGGTGAAAACCTCTGACACATGCAGCTCCCGGAGACGGTCACAGCTTGTCT
GTAAGCGGATGCCGGGAGCAGACAAGCCCGTCAGGGCGCGTCAGCGGGTGTTGGCGGGTGTCGGGGCTGG
CTTAACTATGCGGCATCAGAGCAGATTGTACTGAGAGTGCACCAGATGCGGTGTGAAATACCGCACAGAT
GCGTAAGGAGAAAATACCGCATCAGGCGCCATTCGCCATTCAGGCTGCGCAACTGTTGGGAAGGGCGATC
GGTGCGGGCCTCTTCGCTATTACGCCAGCTGGCGAAAGGGGGATGTGCTGCAAGGCGATTAAGTTGGGTA
ACGCCAGGGTTTTCCCAGTCACGACGTTGTAAAACGACGGCCAGTGAATTGACGCGTATTGGGATGGAAC
GCCAAGCTTGCATGCCTGCAGGTCGCCCTAGGGGTACCAAGGTCGGGCAGGAAGAGGGCCTATTTCCCAT
GATTCCTTCATATTTGCATATACGATACAAGGCTGTTAGAGAGATAATTAGAATTAATTTGACTGTAAAC
ACAAAGATATTAGTACAAAATACGTGACGTAGAAAGTAATAATTTCTTGGGTAGTTTGCAGTTTTAAAAT
TATGTTTTAAAATGGACTATCATATGCTTACCGTAACTTGAAAGTATTTCGATTTCTTGGCTTTATATAT
CTTGTGGAAAGGACGAAACACCGGCCATCAGTCGCCGGTCCCAAGCCCGGATAAAATGGGAGGGGGCGGG
AAACCGCCTAACCATGCCGACTGATGGCAGAACTAACGAGACCGGATCCGGTCTCTGCACATGAGGATCA
CCCATGTGCAAATTAACACTGCCATCAGTCGGCGTGGACTGTAGAACACTGCCAATGCCGGTCCCAAGCC
CGGATAAAAGTGGAGGGTACAGTCCACGCTTTTTTTTGAATTCGTAATCATGGTTCCATCCCAATGGCGC
GCCGAGCTTGGCGTAATCATGGTCATAGCTGTTTCCTGTGTGAAATTGTTATCCGCTCACAATTCCACAC
AACATACGAGCCGGAAGCATAAAGTGTAAAGCCTGGGGTGCCTAATGAGTGAGCTAACTCACATTAATTG
CGTTGCGCTCACTGCCCGCTTTCCAGTCGGGAAACCTGTCGTGCCAGCTGCATTAATGAATCGGCCAACG
CGCGGGGAGAGGCGGTTTGCGTATTGGGCGCTCTTCCGCTTCCTCGCTCACTGACTCGCTGCGCTCGGTC
GTTCGGCTGCGGCGAGCGGTATCAGCTCACTCAAAGGCGGTAATACGGTTATCCACAGAATCAGGGGATA
ACGCAGGAAAGAACATGTGAGCAAAAGGCCAGCAAAAGGCCAGGAACCGTAAAAAGGCCGCGTTGCTGGC
GTTTTTCCATAGGCTCCGCCCCCCTGACGAGCATCACAAAAATCGACGCTCAAGTCAGAGGTGGCGAAAC
CCGACAGGACTATAAAGATACCAGGCGTTTCCCCCTGGAAGCTCCCTCGTGCGCTCTCCTGTTCCGACCC
TGCCGCTTACCGGATACCTGTCCGCCTTTCTCCCTTCGGGAAGCGTGGCGCTTTCTCATAGCTCACGCTG
TAGGTATCTCAGTTCGGTGTAGGTCGTTCGCTCCAAGCTGGGCTGTGTGCACGAACCCCCCGTTCAGCCC
GACCGCTGCGCCTTATCCGGTAACTATCGTCTTGAGTCCAACCCGGTAAGACACGACTTATCGCCACTGG
CAGCAGCCACTGGTAACAGGATTAGCAGAGCGAGGTATGTAGGCGGTGCTACAGAGTTCTTGAAGTGGTG
GCCTAACTACGGCTACACTAGAAGAACAGTATTTGGTATCTGCGCTCTGCTGAAGCCAGTTACCTTCGGA
AAAAGAGTTGGTAGCTCTTGATCCGGCAAACAAACCACCGCTGGTAGCGGTGGTTTTTTTGTTTGCAAGC
AGCAGATTACGCGCAGAAAAAAAGGATCTCAAGAAGATCCTTTGATCTTTTCTACGGGGTCTGACGCTCA
GTGGAACGAAAACTCACGTTAAGGGATTTTGGTCATGAGATTATCAAAAAGGATCTTCACCTAGATCCTT
TTAAATTAAAAATGAAGTTTTAAATCAATCTAAAGTATATATGAGTAAACTTGGTCTGACAGTTACCAAT
GCTTAATCAGTGAGGCACCTATCTCAGCGATCTGTCTATTTCGTTCATCCATAGTTGCCTGACTCCCCGT
CGTGTAGATAACTACGATACGGGAGGGCTTACCATCTGGCCCCAGTGCTGCAATGATACCGCGACTCCCA
CGCTCACCGGCTCCAGATTTATCAGCAATAAACCAGCCAGCCGGAAGGGCCGAGCGCAGAAGTGGTCCTG
CAACTTTATCCGCCTCCATCCAGTCTATTAATTGTTGCCGGGAAGCTAGAGTAAGTAGTTCGCCAGTTAA
TAGTTTGCGCAACGTTGTTGCCATTGCTACAGGCATCGTGGTGTCACGCTCGTCGTTTGGTATGGCTTCA
TTCAGCTCCGGTTCCCAACGATCAAGGCGAGTTACATGATCCCCCATGTTGTGCAAAAAAGCGGTTAGCT
CCTTCGGTCCTCCGATCGTTGTCAGAAGTAAGTTGGCCGCAGTGTTATCACTCATGGTTATGGCAGCACT
GCATAATTCTCTTACTGTCATGCCATCCGTAAGATGCTTTTCTGTGACTGGTGAGTACTCAACCAAGTCA
TTCTGAGAATAGTGTATGCGGCGACCGAGTTGCTCTTGCCCGGCGTCAATACGGGATAATACCGCGCCAC
ATAGCAGAACTTTAAAAGTGCTCATCATTGGAAAACGTTCTTCGGGGCGAAAACTCTCAAGGATCTTACC
GCTGTTGAGATCCAGTTCGATGTAACCCACTCGTGCACCCAACTGATCTTCAGCATCTTTTACTTTCACC
AGCGTTTCTGGGTGAGCAAAAACAGGAAGGCAAAATGCCGCAAAAAAGGGAATAAGGGCGACACGGAAAT
GTTGAATACTCATACTCTTCCTTTTTCAATATTATTGAAGCATTTATCAGGGTTATTGTCTCATGAGCGG
ATACATATTTGAATGTATTTAGAAAAATAAACAAATAGGGGTTCCGCGCACATTTCCCCGAAAAGTGCCA
CCTGACGTCTAAGAAACCATTATTATCATGACATTAACCTATAAAAATAGGCGTATCACGAGGCCCTTTC
GTC
